>Addgene plasmid #191765 | DsRed -7e | addgene full sequence | sequence record 383843 | Addgene NGS Result
TTTTAAATTAAAAATGAAGTTTTAAATCAATCTAAAGTATATATGAGTAAACTTGGTCTGACAGTTACCA
ATGCTTAATCAGTGAGGCACCTATCTCAGCGATCTGTCTATTTCGTTCATCCATAGTTGCCTGACTCCCC
GTCGTGTAGATAACTACGATACGGGAGGGCTTACCATCTGGCCCCAGTGCTGCAATGATACCGCGAGACC
CACGCTCACCGGCTCCAGATTTATCAGCAATAAACCAGCCAGCCGGAAGGGCCGAGCGCAGAAGTGGTCC
TGCAACTTTATCCGCCTCCATCCAGTCTATTAATTGTTGCCGGGAAGCTAGAGTAAGTAGTTCGCCAGTT
AATAGTTTGCGCAACGTTGTTGCCATTGCTACAGGCATCGTGGTGTCACGCTCGTCGTTTGGTATGGCTT
CATTCAGCTCCGGTTCCCAACGATCAAGGCGAGTTACATGATCCCCCATGTTGTGCAAAAAAGCGGTTAG
CTCCTTCGGTCCTCCGATCGTTGTCAGAAGTAAGTTGGCCGCAGTGTTATCACTCATGGTTATGGCAGCA
CTGCATAATTCTCTTACTGTCATGCCATCCGTAAGATGCTTTTCTGTGACTGGTGAGTACTCAACCAAGT
CATTCTGAGAATAGTGTATGCGGCGACCGAGTTGCTCTTGCCCGGCGTCAATACGGGATAATACCGCGCC
ACATAGCAGAACTTTAAAAGTGCTCATCATTGGAAAACGTTCTTCGGGGCGAAAACTCTCAAGGATCTTA
CCGCTGTTGAGATCCAGTTCGATGTAACCCACTCGTGCACCCAACTGATCTTCAGCATCTTTTACTTTCA
CCAGCGTTTCTGGGTGAGCAAAAACAGGAAGGCAAAATGCCGCAAAAAAGGGAATAAGGGCGACACGGAA
ATGTTGAATACTCATACTCTTCCTTTTTCAATATTATTGAAGCATTTATCAGGGTTATTGTCTCATGAGC
GGATACATATTTGAATGTATTTAGAAAAATAAACAAATAGGGGTTCCGCGCACATTTCCCCGAAAAGTGC
CACCTGACGTCGACGGATCGGGAGATCTCCCGATCCCCTATGGTGCACTCTCAGTACAATCTGCTCTGAT
GCCGCATAGTTAAGCCAGTATCTGCTCCCTGCTTGTGTGTTGGAGGTCGCTGAGTAGTGCGCGAGCAAAA
TTTAAGCTACAACAAGGCAAGGCTTGACCGACAATTGCATGAAGAATCTGCTTAGGGTTAGGCGTTTTGC
GCTGCTTCGCGATGTACGGGCCAGATATACGCGTTGACATTGATTATTGACTAGTTATTAATAGTAATCA
ATTACGGGGTCATTAGTTCATAGCCCATATATGGAGTTCCGCGTTACATAACTTACGGTAAATGGCCCGC
CTGGCTGACCGCCCAACGACCCCCGCCCATTGACGTCAATAATGACGTATGTTCCCATAGTAACGCCAAT
AGGGACTTTCCATTGACGTCAATGGGTGGAGTATTTACGGTAAACTGCCCACTTGGCAGTACATCAAGTG
TATCATATGCCAAGTACGCCCCCTATTGACGTCAATGACGGTAAATGGCCCGCCTGGCATTATGCCCAGT
ACATGACCTTATGGGACTTTCCTACTTGGCAGTACATCTACGTATTAGTCATCGCTATTACCATGGTGAT
GCGGTTTTGGCAGTACATCAATGGGCGTGGATAGCGGTTTGACTCACGGGGATTTCCAAGTCTCCACCCC
ATTGACGTCAATGGGAGTTTGTTTTGGCACCAAAATCAACGGGACTTTCCAAAATGTCGTAACAACTCCG
CCCCATTGACGCAAATGGGCGGTAGGCGTGTACGGTGGGAGGTCTATATAAGCAGAGCTGGTTTAGTGAA
CCGTCAGATCCGCTAGGCCACCATGGAGAGCGGCGAGAGCGGTCGCTCCTCCAAGAACGTCATCAAGGAG
TTCATGCGCTTCAAGGTGCGCATGGAGGGCACCGTGAACGGCCACGAGTTCGAGATCGAGGGCGAGGGCG
AGGGCCGCCCCTACGAGGGCCACAACACCGTGAAGCTGAAGGTGACCAAGGGCGGCCCCCTGCCCTTCGC
CTGGGACATCCTGTCCCCCCAGTTCCAGTACGGCTCCAAGGTGTACGTGAAGCACCCCGCCGACATCCCC
GACTACAAGAAGCTGTCCTTCCCCGAGGGCTTCAAGTGGGAGCGCGTGATGAACTTCGAGGACGGCGGCG
TGGTGACCGTGACCCAGGACTCCTCCCTGCAGGACGGCTGCTTCATCTACAAGGTGAAGTTCATCGGCGT
GAACTTCCCCTCCGACGGCCCCGTAATGCAGAAGAAGACCATGGGCTGGGAGGCCTCCACCGAGCGCCTG
TACCCCCGCGACGGCGTGCTGAAGGGCGAGATCCACAAGGCCCTGAAGCTGAAGGACGGCGGCCACTACC
TGGTGGAGTTCAAGTCCATCTACATGGCCAAGAAGCCCGTGCAGCTGCCCGGCTACTACTACGTGGACTC
CAAGCTGGACATCACCTCCCACAACGAGGACTACACCATCGTGGAGCAGTACGAGCGCACCGAGGGCCGC
CACCACCTGTTCCTGTAGTGTGCTGGAATTAATTCGCTGTCTGCGAGGGCCAGCTGTTGGGGTGAGTACT
CCCTCTCAAAAGCGGGCATGACTTCTGCGCTAAGATTGTCAGTTTCCAAAAACGAGGAGGATTTGATATT
CACCTGGCCCGCGGTGATGCCTTTGAGGGTGGCCGCGTCCATCTGGTCAGAAAAGACAATCTTTTTGTTG
TCAAGCTTGAGGTGTGGCAGGCTTGAGATCTGGCCATACACTTGAGTGACAATGACATCCACTTTGCCTT
TCTCTCCACAGGTGTCCACTCCCAGGTCCAACTGCAGGTCGAGCATGCATCTAGGGCGGCCAATTCCGCC
CCTCTCCCCCCCCCCCTCTCCCTCCCCCCCCCCTAACGTTACTGGCCGAAGCCGCTTGGAATAAGGCCGG
TGTGCGTTTGTCTATATGTTATTTTCCACCATATTGCCGTCTTTTGGCAATGTGAGGGCCCGGAAACCTG
GCCCTGTCTTCTTGACGAGCATTCCTAGGGGTCTTTCCCCTCTCGCCAAAGGAATGCAAGGTCTGTTGAA
TGTCGTGAAGGAAGCAGTTCCTCTGGAAGCTTCTTGAAGACAAACAACGTCTGTAGCGACCCTTTGCAGG
CAGCGGAACCCCCCACCTGGCGACAGGTGCCTCTGCGGCCAAAAGCCACGTGTATAAGATACACCTGCAA
AGGCGGCACAACCCCAGTGCCACGTTGTGAGTTGGATAGTTGTGGAAAGAGTCAAATGGCTCTCCTCAAG
CGTATTCAACAAGGGGCTGAAGGATGCCCAGAAGGTACCCCATTGTATGGGATCTGATCTGGGGCCTCGG
TGCACATGCTTTACATGTGTTTAGTCGAGGTTAAAAAAACGTCTAGGCCCCCCGAACCACGGGGACGTGG
TTTTCCTTTGAAAAACACGATGATAAGCTTGCCACAACCCACAAGGAGACGACCTTCCATGACCGAGTAC
AAGCCCACGGTGCGCCTCGCCACCCGCGACGACGTCCCCCGGGCCGTACGCACCCTCGCCGCCGCGTTCG
CCGACTACCCCGCCACGCGCCACACCGTCGACCCGGACCGCCACATCGAGCGGGTCACCGAGCTGCAAGA
ACTCTTCCTCACGCGCGTCGGGCTCGACATCGGCAAGGTGTGGGTCGCGGACGACGGCGCCGCGGTGGCG
GTCTGGACCACGCCGGAGAGCGTCGAAGCGGGGGCGGTGTTCGCCGAGATCGGCCCGCGCATGGCCGAGT
TGAGCGGTTCCCGGCTGGCCGCGCAGCAACAGATGGAAGGCCTCCTGGCGCCGCACCGGCCCAAGGAGCC
CGCGTGGTTCCTGGCCACCGTCGGCGTCTCGCCCGACCACCAGGGCAAGGGTCTGGGCAGCGCCGTCGTG
CTCCCCGGAGTGGAGGCGGCCGAGCGCGCCGGGGTGCCCGCCTTCCTGGAGACCTCCGCGCCCCGCAACC
TCCCCTTCTACGAGCGGCTCGGCTTCACCGTCACCGCCGACGTCGAGGTGCCCGAAGGACCGCGCACCTG
GTGCATGACCCGCAAGCCCGGTGCCTGACGCCCGCCCCACGACCCGCAGCGCCCGACCGAAAGGAGCGCA
CGACCCCATGGCTCCGACCGAAGCCACCCGGGGCGGCCCCGCCGACCCCGCACCCGCCCCCGAGGCCCAC
CGACTCTAGAGCTCGCTGATCAGCCTCGACTGTGCCTTCTAGTTGCCAGCCATCTGTTGTTTGCCCCTCC
CCCGTGCCTTCCTTGACCCTGGAAGGTGCCACTCCCACTGTCCTTTCCTAATAAAATGAGGAAATTGCAT
CGCATTGTCTGAGTAGGTGTCATTCTATTCTGGGGGGTGGGGTGGGGCAGGACAGCAAGGGGGAGGATTG
GGAAGACAATAGCAGGCATGCTGGGGATGCGGTGGGCTCTATGGCTTCTGAGGCGGAAAGAACCAGCTGG
GGCTCGAGTGCATTCTAGTTGTGGTTTGTCCAAACTCATCAATGTATCTTATCATGTCTGTATACCGTCG
ACCTCTAGCTAGAGCTTGGCGTAATCATGGTCATAGCTGTTTCCTGTGTGAAATTGTTATCCGCTCACAA
TTCCACACAACATACGAGCCGGAAGCATAAAGTGTAAAGCCTGGGGTGCCTAATGAGTGAGCTAACTCAC
ATTAATTGCGTTGCGCTCACTGCCCGCTTTCCAGTCGGGAAACCTGTCGTGCCAGCTGCATTAATGAATC
GGCCAACGCGCGGGGAGAGGCGGTTTGCGTATTGGGCGCTCTTCCGCTTCCTCGCTCACTGACTCGCTGC
GCTCGGTCGTTCGGCTGCGGCGAGCGGTATCAGCTCACTCAAAGGCGGTAATACGGTTATCCACAGAATC
AGGGGATAACGCAGGAAAGAACATGTGAGCAAAAGGCCAGCAAAAGGCCAGGAACCGTAAAAAGGCCGCG
TTGCTGGCGTTTTTCCATAGGCTCCGCCCCCCTGACGAGCATCACAAAAATCGACGCTCAAGTCAGAGGT
GGCGAAACCCGACAGGACTATAAAGATACCAGGCGTTTCCCCCTGGAAGCTCCCTCGTGCGCTCTCCTGT
TCCGACCCTGCCGCTTACCGGATACCTGTCCGCCTTTCTCCCTTCGGGAAGCGTGGCGCTTTCTCATAGC
TCACGCTGTAGGTATCTCAGTTCGGTGTAGGTCGTTCGCTCCAAGCTGGGCTGTGTGCACGAACCCCCCG
TTCAGCCCGACCGCTGCGCCTTATCCGGTAACTATCGTCTTGAGTCCAACCCGGTAAGACACGACTTATC
GCCACTGGCAGCAGCCACTGGTAACAGGATTAGCAGAGCGAGGTATGTAGGCGGTGCTACAGAGTTCTTG
AAGTGGTGGCCTAACTACGGCTACACTAGAAGAACAGTATTTGGTATCTGCGCTCTGCTGAAGCCAGTTA
CCTTCGGAAAAAGAGTTGGTAGCTCTTGATCCGGCAAACAAACCACCGCTGGTAGCGGTGGTTTTTTTGT
TTGCAAGCAGCAGATTACGCGCAGAAAAAAAGGATCTCAAGAAGATCCTTTGATCTTTTCTACGGGGTCT
GACGCTCAGTGGAACGAAAACTCACGTTAAGGGATTTTGGTCATGAGATTATCAAAAAGGATCTTCACCT
AGATCC
Features (pLannotate 1.2.2; 18 found; start..end, strand, type, name):
     65..925     -  CDS            AmpR: β-lactamase; bla; confers resistance to ampicillin, carbenicillin, and related antibiotics
    926..1030    -  promoter       AmpR promoter: bla
   1089..1141    -  misc_feature   bom (fragment): basis of mobility region from pBR322
   1296..1675    +  enhancer       CMV enhancer: human cytomegalovirus immediate early enhancer
   1676..1879    +  promoter       CMV promoter: human cytomegalovirus (CMV) immediate early promoter
   1934..2605    +  CDS            DsRed: DsRed is a basic (constitutively fluorescent) red fluorescent protein published in 1999, derived from Discosoma sp..
   2652..2881    +  intron         chimeric intron: chimera between introns from adenovirus and immunoglobulin heavy chain genes
   3064..3526    +  misc_feature   IRES: internal ribosome entry site (IRES) of the encephalomyocarditis virus (EMCV)
   3559..4158    +  CDS            PuroR: puromycin N-acetyltransferase; pac from Streptomyces alboniger; confers resistance to puromycin
   4208..4273    +  CDS            dmpM (fragment): DMPM_STRAD - Protein inferred from homology: Swiss-Prot protein existence level 3. From Streptomyces alboniger.
   4300..4524    +  polyA_signal   bGH poly(A) signal: bovine growth hormone polyadenylation signal
   4528..4549    +  promoter       SV40 promoter (fragment): SV40 enhancer and early promoter
   4559..4610    +  polyA_signal   SV40 poly(A) signal (fragment): SV40 polyadenylation signal
   4674..4690    -  protein_bind   lac operator: The lac repressor binds to the lac operator to inhibit transcription in E. coli. This inhibition can be relieved by adding lactose or isopropyl-β-D-thiogalactopyranoside (IPTG). lac repressor encoded by lacI
   4698..4728    -  promoter       lac promoter: promoter for the E. coli lac operon
   4743..4764    -  protein_bind   CAP binding site: CAP binding activates transcription in the presence of cAMP. E. coli catabolite activator protein
   4777..4869    -  CDS            lacI (fragment): lac repressor; lacI; The lac repressor binds to the lac operator to inhibit transcription in E. coli. This inhibition can be relieved by adding lactose or isopropyl-β-D-thiogalactopyranoside (IPTG).
   5052..5640    -  rep_origin     ori: high-copy-number ColE1/pMB1/pBR322/pUC origin of replication
