[The description below was written by a language model from this plasmid's Addgene catalogue record and pLannotate feature annotations shown in this document.]
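Description:
DsRed -7e is a mammalian expression plasmid built on the IRESpuro2 backbone that produces the Discosoma sp. red fluorescent protein DsRed (drFP583) carrying a short negatively charged polypeptide at its N terminus, recorded as two ESG repeats. Because DsRed assembles as a tetramer, the added acidic residues set the net charge of the assembled particle, which the record gives as -7e. The plasmid is about 5.7 kb and is maintained in E. coli through a high-copy ColE1/pUC-type origin with β-lactamase providing ampicillin resistance. Small remnants of lac regulatory elements, a bom fragment and SV40 fragments appear in the annotation as backbone leftovers with no evident role in the design.

Expression is driven by the human CMV immediate early enhancer and promoter. The annotated 672 bp DsRed coding sequence is followed by a chimeric adenovirus/immunoglobulin intron, which generally aids transcript processing and expression, then an EMCV IRES and the puromycin N-acetyltransferase gene, with a bovine growth hormone polyadenylation signal terminating the transcript. This bicistronic arrangement places the fluorescent protein and the resistance marker on a single mRNA, so puromycin selection enriches for cells that also express the charged DsRed fusion, which is useful for generating stable populations. The charged tag itself is not separately annotated in the feature table. The name suggests it may be one of a set of DsRed variants differing in charge, though the record does not describe any others. The associated publication concerns a mitotic chromatin phase transition and microtubule exclusion, suggesting use as a fluorescent probe of defined charge in that context, although the record does not describe the specific assay.
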