Addgene plasmid #191765: DsRed -7e
Purpose: Expression of DsRed fused to a negatively charged polypeptide. Overall charge on tetramer: -7e
Depositing lab: Daniel Gerlich. Depositing organization: Institut fuer Molekulare Biotechnologie (IMBA). Publication: A mitotic chromatin phase transition prevents perforation by microtubules. Schneider MWG, Gibson BA, Otsuka S, Spicer MFD, Petrovic M, Blaukopf C, Langer CCH, Batty P, Nagaraju T, Doolittle LK, Rosen MK, Gerlich DW. Nature. 2022 Sep;609(7925):183-190. doi: 10.1038/s41586-022-05027-y. Epub 2022 Aug 3. PubMed 35922507.
Backbone
  Vector backbone: IRESpuro2
  Backbone size w/o insert (bp): 5069
  Total vector size (bp): 5741
  Vector type: Mammalian Expression, Bacterial Expression
  Selectable markers: Puromycin
Growth in bacteria
  Bacterial resistance: Ampicillin, 100 μg/mL
  Growth temperature: 37°C
  Growth strain: DH5alpha
  Copy number: Unknown
Gene/Insert
  Gene/Insert name: DsRed (alt name: drFP583)
  Species: Discosoma sp
  Insert size (bp): 672
  Promoter: CMV
  Tag / fusion protein: N terminal fusion of negatively charged polypetode (2x ESG) (N terminal on insert)
  Cloning method: Restriction Enzyme; 5′ cloning site BspOI (unknown if destroyed); 3′ cloning site BstXI (unknown if destroyed)
  Sequencing primers: 5′ TACGGTGGGAGGTCTAT; 3′ CATGCCCGCTTTTGAGA
Terms and licenses: Academic/Nonprofit Terms; Industry Terms: Not Available to Industry
How to cite: DsRed -7e was a gift from Daniel Gerlich (Addgene plasmid # 191765 ; http://n2t.net/addgene:191765 ; RRID:Addgene_191765)
